Addgene plasmid #103968: pEB1-mCerulean
Purpose: Plasmid encoding mCerulean
Depositing lab: Philippe Cluzel. Depositing organization: Harvard University. Publication: Systematic characterization of maturation time of fluorescent proteins in living cells. Balleza E, Kim JM, Cluzel P. Nat Methods. 2018 Jan;15(1):47-51. doi: 10.1038/nmeth.4509. Epub 2017 Nov 20. PubMed 29320486.
Backbone
  Vector backbone: pEB1
  Backbone size w/o insert (bp): 3674
  Total vector size (bp): 4391
  Modifications to backbone: Derived from pUA66. Inserted constitutive promoter proC. Replaced original insert with FP of interest.
  Vector type: Bacterial Expression ; Low copy
Growth in bacteria
  Bacterial resistance: Kanamycin, 50 μg/mL
  Growth temperature: 37°C
  Growth strain: MG1655
  Copy number: Low Copy
Gene/Insert
  Gene/Insert name: mCerulean
  Species: Synthetic
  Insert size (bp): 717
  Mutation: Mutations relative to wild-type GFP (F64L, S65T, Y66W, S72A, Y145A, N146I, H148D, M153T, V163A, A206K)
  Promoter: ProC
  Cloning method: Gibson Cloning
  Sequencing primers: 5′ GCGTATCACGAGGCCCTTTC; 3′ AAAGGGAAAACTGTCCATATGCAC
Terms and licenses: Academic/Nonprofit Terms; Industry Terms: Not Available to Industry
Depositor comments: This FP derives from wtGFP. In this plasmid, the FP is coded with the original wtGFP nucleotide coding sequence except where mutations specific to the FP occur (see map). Please see "Notes On Plasmids In This Collection" document for further details and references.
How to cite: pEB1-mCerulean was a gift from Philippe Cluzel (Addgene plasmid # 103968 ; http://n2t.net/addgene:103968 ; RRID:Addgene_103968)
