[The description below was written by a language model from this plasmid's Addgene catalogue record and pLannotate feature annotations shown in this document.]
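Description:
pEB1-mCerulean is a low-copy bacterial expression plasmid of about 4.4 kb that produces the cyan fluorescent protein mCerulean constitutively in Escherichia coli. Its pEB1 backbone was derived from pUA66 by inserting the constitutive proC promoter and replacing the original insert with the fluorescent protein of interest. Replication depends on the pSC101 origin together with the plasmid-encoded Rep101 (RepA) initiator protein, a pairing that keeps copy number low. Selection is by kanamycin through a neo/nptII aminoglycoside phosphotransferase gene, which is followed by a lambda t0 terminator. A short annotated fragment of the Tn5 transposase lies next to the resistance gene and is most likely a remnant of the marker's transposon origin rather than a functional element.

The payload is a roughly 717 bp mCerulean open reading frame, introduced by Gibson assembly and driven by proC; the promoter itself is not picked up in the automated feature table, but it is stated in the catalogue record. A small remnant of a pUC-type multiple cloning site and the rrnB T1 terminator sit downstream of the coding sequence, ending the transcript. The protein carries ten substitutions relative to wild-type Aequorea victoria GFP, including Y66W in the chromophore and the monomerising A206K change. According to the depositor, the original wild-type GFP nucleotide sequence was kept everywhere except at the mutated codons.

The plasmid belongs to a collection of matched constructs built to compare fluorescent proteins under the same expression context, and the associated work systematically measured fluorescent protein maturation times in living cells. It can serve as a constitutive cyan reporter or reference in bacteria.
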