Features (pLannotate 1.2.2; 8 found; start..end, strand, type, name):
    174..884     +  CDS            mCerulean: mCerulean is a basic (constitutively fluorescent) cyan fluorescent protein published in 2005, derived from Aequorea victoria. It is reported to be a very rapidly-maturing monomer.
    895..914     +  misc_feature   MCS (fragment): pUC18/19 multiple cloning site
    925..1011    +  terminator     rrnB T1 terminator: Escherichia coli rrnB; transcription terminator T1 from the E. coli rrnB gene
   1549..2499    -  CDS            Rep101: RepA protein needed for replication with the pSC101 origin; rep101
   2547..2769    -  rep_origin     pSC101 ori: low-copy replication origin that requires the Rep101 protein
   3261..3355    -  terminator     lambda t0 terminator: transcription terminator from phage lambda
   3389..4180    -  CDS            neo: KKA2_KLEPN - Also known as kan, nptII. Experimental evidence at protein level: Swiss-Prot protein existence level 1. Resistance to kanamycin, neomycin, paromomycin, ribostamycin, butirosin and gentamicin B. From Klebsiella pneumoniae.
   4212..4331    -  CDS            tnpA (fragment): TN5P_ECOLX - Also known as tnp. Experimental evidence at protein level: Swiss-Prot protein existence level 1. Mediates transposition of transposon Tn5 by a 'cut and paste' mechanism. First, the monomeric transposase binds the 19 bp inverted DNA repeats flanking the transposon. Then, dimerization of the DNA- bound transposase creates a synaptic DNA complex. After nicking of the first DNA strand, excision of the transposon proceeds through a series of intermediates. The transposase then mediates the insertion of the transposon at a new site by strand transfer. The activity of the wild- type tran
>Addgene plasmid #103968 | pEB1-mCerulean | addgene full sequence | sequence record 200257 | Addgene NGS Result
CACAGCTAACACCACGTCGTCCCTATCTGCTGCCCTAGGTCTATGAGTGGTTGCTGGATAACTTTACGGG
CATGCATAAGGCTCGTATGATATATTCAGGGAGACCACAACGGTTTCCCTCTACAAATAATTTTGTTTAA
CTTTTCTAGATTTAAGAAGGAGATATACATATGAGTAAAGGAGAAGAACTTTTCACTGGAGTTGTCCCAA
TTCTTGTTGAATTAGATGGTGATGTTAATGGGCACAAATTTTCTGTCAGTGGAGAGGGTGAAGGTGATGC
AACATACGGAAAACTTACCCTTAAATTTATTTGCACTACTGGAAAACTACCTGTTCCATGGCCAACACTT
GTCACTACTCTCACTTGGGGTGTTCAATGCTTTGCAAGATACCCAGATCATATGAAACAGCATGACTTTT
TCAAGAGTGCCATGCCCGAAGGTTATGTACAGGAAAGAACTATATTTTTCAAAGATGACGGGAACTACAA
GACACGTGCTGAAGTCAAGTTTGAAGGTGATACCCTTGTTAATAGAATCGAGTTAAAAGGTATTGATTTT
AAAGAAGATGGAAACATTCTTGGACACAAATTGGAATACAACGCTATCTCAGACAATGTATACATCACGG
CAGACAAACAAAAGAATGGAATCAAAGCTAACTTCAAAATTAGACACAACATTGAAGATGGAAGCGTTCA
ACTAGCAGACCATTATCAACAAAATACTCCAATTGGCGATGGCCCTGTCCTTTTACCAGACAACCATTAC
CTGTCCACACAATCTAAGCTTTCGAAAGATCCCAACGAAAAGAGAGACCACATGGTCCTTCTTGAGTTTG
TAACAGCTGCTGGGATTACACATGGCATGGATGAACTATACAAATAAATGTCCAGACCTGCAGGCATGCA
AGCTCTAGAGGCATCAAATAAAACGAAAGGCTCAGTCGAAAGACTGGGCCTTTCGTTTTATCTGTTGTTT
GTCGGTGAACGCTCTCCTGAGTAGGACAAATCCGCCGCCCTAGACCTAGGGTACGGGTTTTGCTGCCCGC
AAACGGGCTGTTCTGGTGTTGCTAGTTTGTTATCAGAATCGCAGATCCGGCTTCAGCCGGTTTGCCGGCT
GAAAGCGCTATTTCTTCCAGAATTGCCATGATTTTTTCCCCACGGGAGGCGTCACTGGCTCCCGTGTTGT
CGGCAGCTTTGATTCGATAAGCAGCATCGCCTGTTTCAGGCTGTCTATGTGTGACTGTTGAGCTGTAACA
AGTTGTCTCAGGTGTTCAATTTCATGTTCTAGTTGCTTTGTTTTACTGGTTTCACCTGTTCTATTAGGTG
TTACATGCTGTTCATCTGTTACATTGTCGATCTGTTCATGGTGAACAGCTTTGAATGCACCAAAAACTCG
TAAAAGCTCTGATGTATCTATCTTTTTTACACCGTTTTCATCTGTGCATATGGACAGTTTTCCCTTTGAT
ATGTAACGGTGAACAGTTGTTCTACTTTTGTTTGTTAGTCTTGATGCTTCACTGATAGATACAAGAGCCA
TAAGAACCTCAGATCCTTCCGTATTTAGCCAGTATGTTCTCTAGTGTGGTTCGTTGTTTTTGCGTGAGCC
ATGAGAACGAACCATTGAGATCATACTTACTTTGCATGTCACTCAAAAATTTTGCCTCAAAACTGGTGAG
CTGAATTTTTGCAGTTAAAGCATCGTGTAGTGTTTTTCTTAGTCCGTTATGTAGGTAGGAATCTGATGTA
ATGGTTGTTGGTATTTTGTCACCATTCATTTTTATCTGGTTGTTCTCAAGTTCGGTTACGAGATCCATTT
GTCTATCTAGTTCAACTTGGAAAATCAACGTATCAGTCGGGCGGCCTCGCTTATCAACCACCAATTTCAT
ATTGCTGTAAGTGTTTAAATCTTTACTTATTGGTTTCAAAACCCATTGGTTAAGCCTTTTAAACTCATGG
TAGTTATTTTCAAGCATTAACATGAACTTAAATTCATCAAGGCTAATCTCTATATTTGCCTTGTGAGTTT
TCTTTTGTGTTAGTTCTTTTAATAACCACTCATAAATCCTCATAGAGTATTTGTTTTCAAAAGACTTAAC
ATGTTCCAGATTATATTTTATGAATTTTTTTAACTGGAAAAGATAAGGCAATATCTCTTCACTAAAAACT
AATTCTAATTTTTCGCTTGAGAACTTGGCATAGTTTGTCCACTGGAAAATCTCAAAGCCTTTAACCAAAG
GATTCCTGATTTCCACAGTTCTCGTCATCAGCTCTCTGGTTGCTTTAGCTAATACACCATAAGCATTTTC
CCTACTGATGTTCATCATCTGAGCGTATTGGTTATAAGTGAACGATACCGTCCGTTCTTTCCTTGTAGGG
TTTTCAATCGTGGGGTTGAGTAGTGCCACACAGCATAAAATTAGCTTGGTTTCATGCTCCGTTAAGTCAT
AGCGACTAATCGCTAGTTCATTTGCTTTGAAAACAACTAATTCAGACATACATCTCAATTGGTCTAGGTG
ATTTTAATCACTATACCAATTGAGATGGGCTAGTCAATGATAATTACTAGTCCTTTTCCTTTGAGTTGTG
GGTATCTGTAAATTCTGCTAGACCTTTGCTGGAAAACTTGTAAATTCTGCTAGACCCTCTGTAAATTCCG
CTAGACCTTTGTGTGTTTTTTTTGTTTATATTCAAGTGGTTATAATTTATAGAATAAAGAAAGAATAAAA
AAAGATAAAAAGAATAGATCCCAGCCCTGTGTATAACTCACTACTTTAGTCAGTTCCGCAGTATTACAAA
AGGATGTCGCAAACGCTGTTTGCTCCTCTACAAAACAGACCTTAAAACCCTAAAGGCTTAAGTAGCACCC
TCGCAAGCTCGGGCAAATCGCTGAATATTCCTTTTGTCTCCGACCATCAGGCACCTGAGTCGCTGTCTTT
TTCGTGACATTCAGTTCGCTGCGCTCACGGCTCTGGCAGTGAATGGGGGTAAATGGCACTACAGGCGCCT
TTTATGGATTCATGCAAGGAAACTACCCATAATACAAGAAAAGCCCGTCACGGGCTTCTCAGGGCGTTTT
ATGGCGGGTCTGCTATGTGGTGCTATCTGACTTTTTGCTGTTCAGCAGTTCCTGCCCTCTGATTTTCCAG
TCTGACCACTTCGGATTATCCCGTGACAGGTCATTCAGACTGGCTAATGCACCCAGTAAGGCAGCGGTAT
CATCAACAGGCTTACCCGTCTTACTGTCCCTAGTGCTTGGATTCTCACCAATAAAAAACGCCCGGCGGCA
ACCGAGCGTTCTGAACAAATCCAGATGGAGTTCTGAGGTCATTACTGGATCTATCAACAGGAGTCCAAGC
GAGCTCTCGAACCCCAGAGTCCCGCTCAGAAGAACTCGTCAAGAAGGCGATAGAAGGCGATGCGCTGCGA
ATCGGGAGCGGCGATACCGTAAAGCACGAGGAAGCGGTCAGCCCATTCGCCGCCAAGCTCTTCAGCAATA
TCACGGGTAGCCAACGCTATGTCCTGATAGCGGTCCGCCACACCCAGCCGGCCACAGTCGATGAATCCAG
AAAAGCGGCCATTTTCCACCATGATATTCGGCAAGCAGGCATCGCCATGGGTCACGACGAGATCCTCGCC
GTCGGGCATGCGCGCCTTGAGCCTGGCGAACAGTTCGGCTGGCGCGAGCCCCTGATGCTCTTCGTCCAGA
TCATCCTGATCGACAAGACCGGCTTCCATCCGAGTACGTGCTCGCTCGATGCGATGTTTCGCTTGGTGGT
CGAATGGGCAGGTAGCCGGATCAAGCGTATGCAGCCGCCGCATTGCATCAGCCATGATGGATACTTTCTC
GGCAGGAGCAAGGTGAGATGACAGGAGATCCTGCCCCGGCACTTCGCCCAATAGCAGCCAGTCCCTTCCC
GCTTCAGTGACAACGTCGAGCACAGCTGCGCAAGGAACGCCCGTCGTGGCCAGCCACGATAGCCGCGCTG
CCTCGTCCTGCAGTTCATTCAGGGCACCGGACAGGTCGGTCTTGACAAAAAGAACCGGGCGCCCCTGCGC
TGACAGCCGGAACACGGCGGCATCAGAGCAGCCGATTGTCTGTTGTGCCCAGTCATAGCCGAATAGCCTC
TCCACCCAAGCGGCCGGAGAACCTGCGTGCAATCCATCTTGTTCAATCATGCGAAACGATCCTCATCCTG
TCTCTTGATCAGATCTTGATCCCCTGCGCCATCAGATCCTTGGCGGCAAGAAAGCCATCCAGTTTACTTT
GCAGGGCTTCCCAACCTTACCAGAGGGCGCCCCAGCTGGCAATTCCGACGTCTAAGAAACCATTATTATC
ATGACATTAACCTATAAAAATAGGCGTATCACGAGGCCCTTTCGTCTTCAC
